>Addgene plasmid #185992 | BioID2-1x-ORF7b pBabe-puro (SARS-CoV-2) | addgene full sequence | sequence record 364147 | Addgene NGS Result
AGCATTTATCAGGGTTATTGTCTCATGAGCGGATACATATTTGAATGTATTTAGAAAAATAAACAAATAG
GGGTTCCGCGCACATTTCCCCGAAAAGTGCCACCTGCAGCCTGAATATGGGCCAAACAGGATATCTGTGG
TAAGCAGTTCCTGCCCCGGCTCAGGGCCAAGAACAGATGGAACAGCTGAATATGGGCCAAACAGGATATC
TGTGGTAAGCAGTTCCTGCCCCGGCTCAGGGCCAAGAACAGATGGTCCCCAGATGCGGTCCAGCCCTCAG
CAGTTTCTAGAGAACCATCAGATGTTTCCAGGGTGCCCCAAGGACCTGAAATGACCCTGTGCCTTATTTG
AACTAACCAATCAGTTCGCTTCTCGCTTCTGTTCGCGCGCTTCTGCTCCCCGAGCTCAATAAAAGAGCCC
ACAACCCCTCACTCGGGGCGCCAGTCCTCCGATTGACTGAGTCGCCCGGGTACCCGTGTATCCAATAAAC
CCTCTTGCAGTTGCATCCGACTTGTGGTCTCGCTGTTCCTTGGGAGGGTCTCCTCTGAGTGATTGACTAC
CCGTCAGCGGGGGTCTTTCATTTGGGGGCTCGTCCGGGATCGGGAGACCCCTGCCCAGGGACCACCGACC
CACCACCGGGAGGCAAGCTGGCCAGCAACTTATCTGTGTCTGTCCGATTGTCTAGTGTCTATGACTGATT
TTATGCGCCTGCGTCGGTACTAGTTAGCTAACTAGCTCTGTATCTGGCGGACCCGTGGTGGAACTGACGA
GTTCTGAACACCCGGCCGCAACCCTGGGAGACGTCCCAGGGACTTTGGGGGCCGTTTTTGTGGCCCGACC
TGAGGAAGGGAGTCGATGTGGAATCCGACCCCGTCAGGATATGTGGTTCTGGTAGGAGACGAGAACCTAA
AACAGTTCCCGCCTCCGTCTGAATTTTTGCTTTCGGTTTGGAACCGAAGCCGCGCGTCTTGTCTGCTGCA
GCGCTGCAGCATCGTTCTGTGTTGTCTCTGTCTGACTGTGTTTCTGTATTTGTCTGAAAATTAGGGCCAG
ACTGTTACCACTCCCTTAAGTTTGACCTTAGGTCACTGGAAAGATGTCGAGCGGATCGCTCACAACCAGT
CGGTAGATGTCAAGAAGAGACGTTGGGTTACCTTCTGCTCTGCAGAATGGCCAACCTTTAACGTCGGATG
GCCGCGAGACGGCACCTTTAACCGAGACCTCATCACCCAGGTTAAGATCAAGGTCTTTTCACCTGGCCCG
CATGGACACCCAGACCAGGTCCCCTACATCGTGACCTGGGAAGCCTTGGCTTTTGACCCCCCTCCCTGGG
TCAAGCCCTTTGTACACCCTAAGCCTCCGCCTCCTCTTCCTCCATCCGCCCCGTCTCTCCCCCTTGAACC
TCCTCGTTCGACCCCGCCTCGATCCTCCCTTTATCCAGCCCTCACTCCTTCTCTAGGCGCCGGCCGGATC
CCAGTGTGGTGGTACGTAGGAATTCGGAGACCCAAGCTGGCTAGCCACCATGGAACAAAAACTCATCTCA
GAAGAGGATCTCGACTTCAAGAACCTGATCTGGCTGAAGGAGGTGGACAGCACCCAGGAGAGACTGAAGG
AGTGGAACGTGAGCTACGGCACCGCCCTGGTGGCCGACAGACAGACCAAGGGCAGAGGCGGCCTGGGCAG
AAAGTGGCTGAGCCAGGAGGGCGGCCTGTACTTCAGCTTCCTGCTGAACCCCAAGGAGTTCGAGAACCTG
CTGCAGCTGCCCCTGGTGCTGGGCCTGAGCGTGAGCGAGGCCCTGGAGGAGATCACCGAGATCCCCTTCA
GCCTGAAGTGGCCCAACGACGTGTACTTCCAGGAGAAGAAGGTGAGCGGCGTGCTGTGCGAGCTGAGCAA
GGACAAGCTGATCGTGGGCATCGGCATCAACGTGAACCAGAGAGAGATCCCCGAGGAGATCAAGGACAGA
GCCACCACCCTGTACGAGATCACCGGCAAGGACTGGGACAGAAAGGAGGTGCTGCTGAAGGTGCTGAAGA
GAATCAGCGAGAACCTGAAGAAGTTCAAGGAGAAGAGCTTCAAGGAGTTCAAGGGCAAGATCGAGAGCAA
GATGCTGTACCTGGGCGAGGAGGTGAAGCTGCTGGGCGAGGGCAAGATCACCGGCAAGCTGGTGGGCCTG
AGCGAGAAGGGCGGCGCCCTGATCCTGACCGAGGAGGGCATCAAGGAGATCCTGAGCGGCGAGTTCAGCC
TGAGAAGAAGCCTCGAGGGTGGAGGCGGGTCTACCGGTATGATCGAGCTGAGCCTGATCGACTTCTACCT
GTGCTTCCTGGCCTTCCTGCTGTTCCTGGTGCTGATCATGCTGATCATCTTCTGGTTCTCCCTGGAGCTG
CAGGACCACAACGAAACCTGCCACGCTTAAGTTTAAACCGCTGAGTCGACCCTGTGGAATGTGTGTCAGT
TAGGGTGTGGAAAGTCCCCAGGCTCCCCAGCAGGCAGAAGTATGCAAAGCATGCATCTCAATTAGTCAGC
AACCAGGTGTGGAAAGTCCCCAGGCTCCCCAGCAGGCAGAAGTATGCAAAGCATGCATCTCAATTAGTCA
GCAACCATAGTCCCGCCCCTAACTCCGCCCATCCCGCCCCTAACTCCGCCCAGTTCCGCCCATTCTCCGC
CCCATGGCTGACTAATTTTTTTTATTTATGCAGAGGCCGAGGCCGCCTCGGCCTCTGAGCTATTCCAGAA
GTAGTGAGGAGGCTTTTTTGGAGGCCTAGGCTTTTGCAAAAAGCTTACCATGACCGAGTACAAGCCCACG
GTGCGCCTCGCCACCCGCGACGACGTCCCCAGGGCCGTACGCACCCTCGCCGCCGCGTTCGCCGACTACC
CCGCCACGCGCCACACCGTCGATCCGGACCGCCACATCGAGCGGGTCACCGAGCTGCAAGAACTCTTCCT
CACGCGCGTCGGGCTCGACATCGGCAAGGTGTGGGTCGCGGACGACGGCGCCGCGGTGGCGGTCTGGACC
ACGCCGGAGAGCGTCGAAGCGGGGGCGGTGTTCGCCGAGATCGGCCCGCGCATGGCCGAGTTGAGCGGTT
CCCGGCTGGCCGCGCAGCAACAGATGGAAGGCCTCCTGGCGCCGCACCGGCCCAAGGAGCCCGCGTGGTT
CCTGGCCACCGTCGGCGTCTCGCCCGACCACCAGGGCAAGGGTCTGGGCAGCGCCGTCGTGCTCCCCGGA
GTGGAGGCGGCCGAGCGCGCCGGGGTGCCCGCCTTCCTGGAGACCTCCGCGCCCCGCAACCTCCCCTTCT
ACGAGCGGCTCGGCTTCACCGTCACCGCCGACGTCGAGGTGCCCGAAGGACCGCGCACCTGGTGCATGAC
CCGCAAGCCCGGTGCCTGACGCCCGCCCCACGACCCGCAGCGCCCGACCGAAAGGAGCGCACGACCCCAT
GCATCGATAAAATAAAAGATTTTATTTAGTCTCCAGAAAAAGGGGGGAATGAAAGACCCCACCTGTAGGT
TTGGCAAGCTAGCTTAAGTAACGCCATTTTGCAAGGCATGGAAAAATACATAACTGAGAATAGAGAAGTT
CAGATCAAGGTCAGGAACAGATGGAACAGCTGAATATGGGCCAAACAGGATATCTGTGGTAAGCAGTTCC
TGCCCCGGCTCAGGGCCAAGAACAGATGGAACAGCTGAATATGGGCCAAACAGGATATCTGTGGTAAGCA
GTTCCTGCCCCGGCTCAGGGCCAAGAACAGATGGTCCCCAGATGCGGTCCAGCCCTCAGCAGTTTCTAGA
GAACCATCAGATGTTTCCAGGGTGCCCCAAGGACCTGAAATGACCCTGTGCCTTATTTGAACTAACCAAT
CAGTTCGCTTCTCGCTTCTGTTCGCGCGCTTCTGCTCCCCGAGCTCAATAAAAGAGCCCACAACCCCTCA
CTCGGGGCGCCAGTCCTCCGATTGACTGAGTCGCCCGGGTACCCGTGTATCCAATAAACCCTCTTGCAGT
TGCATCCGACTTGTGGTCTCGCTGTTCCTTGGGAGGGTCTCCTCTGAGTGATTGACTACCCGTCAGCGGG
GGTCTTTCACATGCAGCATGTATCAAAATTAATTTGGTTTTTTTTCTTAAGTATTTACATTAAATGGCCA
TAGTTGCATTAATGAATCGGCCAACGCGCGGGGAGAGGCGGTTTGCGTATTGGGCGCTCTTCCGCTTCCT
CGCTCACTGACTCGCTGCGCTCGGTCGTTCGGCTGCGGCGAGCGGTATCAGCTCACTCAAAGGCGGTAAT
ACGGTTATCCACAGAATCAGGGGATAACGCAGGAAAGAACATGTGAGCAAAAGGCCAGCAAAAGGCCAGG
AACCGTAAAAAGGCCGCGTTGCTGGCGTTTTTCCATAGGCTCCGCCCCCCTGACGAGCATCACAAAAATC
GACGCTCAAGTCAGAGGTGGCGAAACCCGACAGGACTATAAAGATACCAGGCGTTTCCCCCTGGAAGCTC
CCTCGTGCGCTCTCCTGTTCCGACCCTGCCGCTTACCGGATACCTGTCCGCCTTTCTCCCTTCGGGAAGC
GTGGCGCTTTCTCATAGCTCACGCTGTAGGTATCTCAGTTCGGTGTAGGTCGTTCGCTCCAAGCTGGGCT
GTGTGCACGAACCCCCCGTTCAGCCCGACCGCTGCGCCTTATCCGGTAACTATCGTCTTGAGTCCAACCC
GGTAAGACACGACTTATCGCCACTGGCAGCAGCCACTGGTAACAGGATTAGCAGAGCGAGGTATGTAGGC
GGTGCTACAGAGTTCTTGAAGTGGTGGCCTAACTACGGCTACACTAGAAGAACAGTATTTGGTATCTGCG
CTCTGCTGAAGCCAGTTACCTTCGGAAAAAGAGTTGGTAGCTCTTGATCCGGCAAACAAACCACCGCTGG
TAGCGGTGGTTTTTTTGTTTGCAAGCAGCAGATTACGCGCAGAAAAAAAGGATCTCAAGAAGATCCTTTG
ATCTTTTCTACGGGGTCTGACGCTCAGTGGAACGAAAACTCACGTTAAGGGATTTTGGTCATGAGATTAT
CAAAAAGGATCTTCACCTAGATCCTTTTGCGGCCGCAAATCAATCTAAAGTATATATGAGTAAACTTGGT
CTGACAGTTACCAATGCTTAATCAGTGAGGCACCTATCTCAGCGATCTGTCTATTTCGTTCATCCATAGT
TGCCTGACTCCCCGTCGTGTAGATAACTACGATACGGGAGGGCTTACCATCTGGCCCCAGTGCTGCAATG
ATACCGCGAGACCCACGCTCACCGGCTCCAGATTTATCAGCAATAAACCAGCCAGCCGGAAGGGCCGAGC
GCAGAAGTGGTCCTGCAACTTTATCCGCCTCCATCCAGTCTATTAATTGTTGCCGGGAAGCTAGAGTAAG
TAGTTCGCCAGTTAATAGTTTGCGCAACGTTGTTGCCATTGCTACAGGCATCGTGGTGTCACGCTCGTCG
TTTGGTATGGCTTCATTCAGCTCCGGTTCCCAACGATCAAGGCGAGTTACATGATCCCCCATGTTGTGCA
AAAAAGCGGTTAGCTCCTTCGGTCCTCCGATCGTTGTCAGAAGTAAGTTGGCCGCAGTGTTATCACTCAT
GGTTATGGCAGCACTGCATAATTCTCTTACTGTCATGCCATCCGTAAGATGCTTTTCTGTGACTGGTGAG
TACTCAACCAAGTCATTCTGAGAATAGTGTATGCGGCGACCGAGTTGCTCTTGCCCGGCGTCAATACGGG
ATAATACCGCGCCACATAGCAGAACTTTAAAAGTGCTCATCATTGGAAAACGTTCTTCGGGGCGAAAACT
CTCAAGGATCTTACCGCTGTTGAGATCCAGTTCGATGTAACCCACTCGTGCACCCAACTGATCTTCAGCA
TCTTTTACTTTCACCAGCGTTTCTGGGTGAGCAAAAACAGGAAGGCAAAATGCCGCAAAAAAGGGAATAA
GGGCGACACGGAAATGTTGAATACTCATACTCTTCCTTTTTCAATATTATTGA
Features (pLannotate 1.2.2; 13 found; start..end, strand, type, name):
    111..580     +  LTR            LTR: long terminal repeat from Moloney murine leukemia virus
    704..978     +  misc_feature   MESV Ψ (fragment): packaging signal of murine embryonic stem cell virus
   1045..1461    +  CDS            gag (truncated): truncated Moloney murine leukemia virus (MMLV) gag gene lacking the start codon
   1556..2251    +  CDS            BioID2: promiscuous R40G mutant of a biotin protein ligase from Aquifex aeolicus (Kim et al., 2016)
   2279..2407    +  CDS            NS7B_SARS2: Experimental evidence at protein level: Swiss-Prot protein existence level 1. From Severe acute respiratory syndrome coronavirus 2 (2019-nCoV) (SARS-CoV-2).
   2441..2770    +  promoter       SV40 promoter: SV40 enhancer and early promoter
   2780..3379    +  CDS            PuroR: puromycin N-acetyltransferase; pac from Streptomyces alboniger; confers resistance to puromycin
   3478..3599    +  LTR            3' LTR (ΔU3) (fragment): self-inactivating 3' long terminal repeat (LTR) from Moloney murine leukemia virus
   3600..4069    +  LTR            LTR: long terminal repeat from Moloney murine leukemia virus
   4135..4187    -  CDS            lacI (fragment): lac repressor; lacI; The lac repressor binds to the lac operator to inhibit transcription in E. coli. This inhibition can be relieved by adding lactose or isopropyl-β-D-thiogalactopyranoside (IPTG).
   4370..4958    -  rep_origin     ori: high-copy-number ColE1/pMB1/pBR322/pUC origin of replication
   5118..5978    -  CDS            AmpR: β-lactamase; bla; confers resistance to ampicillin, carbenicillin, and related antibiotics
   5979..80      -  promoter       AmpR promoter (across the origin): bla
