[The description below was written by a language model from this plasmid's Addgene catalogue record and pLannotate feature annotations shown in this document.]
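Description:
BioID2-1x-ORF7b pBabe-puro (SARS-CoV-2) is a Moloney murine leukemia virus-based retroviral vector for mammalian expression, built on the pBabe-puro backbone (about 6 kb in the sequenced record). It is propagated in E. coli through a high-copy ColE1/pUC-type origin and an ampicillin resistance gene (β-lactamase) driven by its own promoter. The retroviral portion is bounded by MMLV long terminal repeats and contains a packaging signal (Ψ) followed by a truncated gag segment lacking its start codon. Together these allow the transcript to be encapsidated when gag, pol and env functions are supplied in trans by a packaging cell line or helper plasmids. A short annotated fragment resembling a ΔU3 LTR lies directly next to the 3′ LTR and appears to be part of that LTR region rather than a distinct functional element.

The payload is a fusion protein transcribed from the 5′ LTR. BioID2, the promiscuous R40G mutant of the Aquifex aeolicus biotin ligase, is placed N-terminal to SARS-CoV-2 ORF7b. The catalogue record also lists an N-terminal myc epitope, although the feature table does not annotate it separately. The "1x" in the name probably refers to a linker between BioID2 and ORF7b, but the record does not define it. The ORF7b insert was cloned between XhoI and PmeI sites, both of which are retained. Downstream, an SV40 enhancer/early promoter drives puromycin N-acetyltransferase, so that stably transduced cells can be selected with puromycin.

The construct is intended for proximity-dependent biotinylation. In cells expressing the fusion, BioID2 biotinylates proteins near ORF7b, which can then be captured and identified to map the host proximity interactome of this viral accessory protein.
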