Addgene plasmid #185992: BioID2-1x-ORF7b pBabe-puro (SARS-CoV-2)
Purpose: Expresses BioID2 fused to SARS-CoV-2 ORF7b and myc tag
Depositing lab: Kyle Roux. Depositing organization: Sanford Research. Publication: A BioID-Derived Proximity Interactome for SARS-CoV-2 Proteins. May DG, Martin-Sancho L, Anschau V, Liu S, Chrisopulos RJ, Scott KL, Halfmann CT, Diaz Pena R, Pratt D, Campos AR, Roux KJ. Viruses. 2022 Mar 15;14(3). pii: v14030611. doi: 10.3390/v14030611. PubMed 35337019.
Backbone
  Vector backbone: pBabe-puro
  Vector type: Mammalian Expression, Retroviral
  Selectable markers: Puromycin
Growth in bacteria
  Bacterial resistance: Ampicillin, 100 μg/mL
  Growth temperature: 37°C
  Growth strain: NEB Stable
  Copy number: Unknown
Gene/Insert
  Gene/Insert name: SARS-CoV-2 ORF7b
  Species: SARS-CoV-2
  Entrez Gene: ORF7b (a.k.a. GU280_gp08)
  Promoter: LTR
  Tag / fusion protein: myc (N terminal on insert); BioID2 (N terminal on insert)
  Cloning method: Restriction Enzyme; 5′ cloning site XhoI (not destroyed); 3′ cloning site PmeI (not destroyed)
  Sequencing primers: 5′ pBabeF or BioID2F; 3′ pBabeR
Terms and licenses: Academic/Nonprofit Terms; Industry Terms: Not Available to Industry
How to cite: BioID2-1x-ORF7b pBabe-puro (SARS-CoV-2) was a gift from Kyle Roux (Addgene plasmid # 185992)
